Addgene plasmid #217215: pCMV-Tc1-14_Xt
Purpose: Mammalian expression vector for expression of Tc1-14_Xt transposase (CMV promoter)
Depositing lab: Yong E Zhang. Depositing organization: Institute of Zoology, Chinese Academy of Sciences. Publication: Heterologous survey of 130 DNA transposons in human cells highlights their functional divergence and expands the genome engineering toolbox. Zhang T, Tan S, Tang N, Li Y, Zhang C, Sun J, Guo Y, Gao H, Cai Y, Sun W, Wang C, Fu L, Ma H, Wu Y, Hu X, Zhang X, Gee P, Yan W, Zhao Y, Chen Q, Guo B, Wang H, Zhang YE. Cell. 2024 Jul 11;187(14):3741-3760.e30. doi: 10.1016/j.cell.2024.05.007. Epub 2024 Jun 5. PubMed 38843831.
Backbone
  Vector backbone: pCMV
  Vector type: Mammalian Expression
Growth in bacteria
  Bacterial resistance: Ampicillin, 100 μg/mL
  Growth temperature: 37°C
  Growth strain: DH5alpha
  Copy number: High Copy
Gene/Insert
  Gene/Insert name: Tc1-14_Xt transposase
  Species: Synthetic
  Cloning method: Restriction Enzyme; 5′ cloning site Unknown (unknown if destroyed); 3′ cloning site Unknown (unknown if destroyed)
Terms and licenses: Academic/Nonprofit Terms; Industry Terms: Not Available to Industry
How to cite: pCMV-Tc1-14_Xt was a gift from Yong E Zhang (Addgene plasmid # 217215 ; http://n2t.net/addgene:217215 ; RRID:Addgene_217215)
