[The description below was written by a language model from this plasmid's Addgene catalogue record and pLannotate feature annotations shown in this document.]
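Description:
pCMV-Tc1-14_Xt is a 5.6 kb mammalian expression plasmid built on a pCMV backbone to produce the Tc1-14_Xt transposase, a synthetic coding sequence, in cultured mammalian cells. It is propagated in E. coli as a high-copy plasmid through a ColE1/pUC-type origin and selected with ampicillin via the β-lactamase gene and its native promoter. An f1 phage origin is also present, along with small backbone remnants (lac promoter/operator, CAP site, lacI and bom fragments) that have no evident role in the construct's function.

The expression cassette consists of the human cytomegalovirus immediate early enhancer and promoter followed by a T7 promoter, an unannotated stretch of roughly 1.1 kb, a reverse-oriented SP6 promoter and the bovine growth hormone polyadenylation signal. The automated annotation did not recognise the transposase itself, but the unannotated gap between the T7 and SP6 sites is where the insert would be expected to lie. The record does not give the cloning sites and shows no epitope tags or reporters. Downstream, an SV40 early promoter and SV40 poly(A) signal flank only a short fragment of a bleomycin-resistance gene, so the annotation shows no intact mammalian selection marker and the plasmid appears suited mainly to transient transfection.

The plasmid comes from a survey of 130 DNA transposons tested heterologously in human cells to compare their activity and expand genome engineering tools. In that setting it serves as the transposase source. No transposon terminal repeats are annotated, so a separate construct would presumably have to carry the element to be mobilised, though the record does not describe such a partner.
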