Features (pLannotate 1.2.2; 19 found; start..end, strand, type, name):
      1..380     +  enhancer       CMV enhancer: human cytomegalovirus immediate early enhancer
    381..584     +  promoter       CMV promoter: human cytomegalovirus (CMV) immediate early promoter
    580..613     +  LTR            5' LTR (truncated) (fragment): truncated 5' long terminal repeat (LTR) from HIV-1
    629..647     +  promoter       T7 promoter: promoter for bacteriophage T7 RNA polymerase
   1788..1806    -  promoter       SP6 promoter: promoter for bacteriophage SP6 RNA polymerase
   1832..2056    +  polyA_signal   bGH poly(A) signal: bovine growth hormone polyadenylation signal
   2060..2081    +  promoter       SV40 promoter (fragment): SV40 enhancer and early promoter
   2102..2530    +  rep_origin     f1 ori (sequence partly withheld): f1 bacteriophage origin of replication; arrow indicates direction of (+) strand synthesis
   2544..2873    +  promoter       SV40 promoter: SV40 enhancer and early promoter
   2886..3044    +  CDS            ble (fragment): BLE_KLEPN - Experimental evidence at protein level: Swiss-Prot protein existence level 1. Binding protein with a strong affinity to the bleomycin family of antibiotics. Binds to CL990; an antimitotic-antibiotic compound. From Klebsiella pneumoniae.
   3039..3160    +  polyA_signal   SV40 poly(A) signal: SV40 polyadenylation signal
   3233..3249    -  protein_bind   lac operator: The lac repressor binds to the lac operator to inhibit transcription in E. coli. This inhibition can be relieved by adding lactose or isopropyl-β-D-thiogalactopyranoside (IPTG). lac repressor encoded by lacI
   3257..3287    -  promoter       lac promoter: promoter for the E. coli lac operon
   3302..3323    -  protein_bind   CAP binding site: CAP binding activates transcription in the presence of cAMP. E. coli catabolite activator protein
   3336..3428    -  CDS            lacI (fragment): lac repressor; lacI; The lac repressor binds to the lac operator to inhibit transcription in E. coli. This inhibition can be relieved by adding lactose or isopropyl-β-D-thiogalactopyranoside (IPTG).
   3611..4199    -  rep_origin     ori: high-copy-number ColE1/pMB1/pBR322/pUC origin of replication
   4370..5230    -  CDS            AmpR: β-lactamase; bla; confers resistance to ampicillin, carbenicillin, and related antibiotics
   5231..5335    -  promoter       AmpR promoter: bla
   5394..5446    -  misc_feature   bom (fragment): basis of mobility region from pBR322
>Addgene plasmid #217215 | pCMV-Tc1-14_Xt | addgene full sequence | sequence record 444795 | Addgene NGS Result
GACATTGATTATTGACTAGTTATTAATAGTAATCAATTACGGGGTCATTAGTTCATAGCCCATATATGGA
GTTCCGCGTTACATAACTTACGGTAAATGGCCCGCCTGGCTGACCGCCCAACGACCCCCGCCCATTGACG
TCAATAATGACGTATGTTCCCATAGTAACGCCAATAGGGACTTTCCATTGACGTCAATGGGTGGAGTATT
TACGGTAAACTGCCCACTTGGCAGTACATCAAGTGTATCATATGCCAAGTACGCCCCCTATTGACGTCAA
TGACGGTAAATGGCCCGCCTGGCATTATGCCCAGTACATGACCTTATGGGACTTTCCTACTTGGCAGTAC
ATCTACGTATTAGTCATCGCTATTACCATGGTGATGCGGTTTTGGCAGTACATCAATGGGCGTGGATAGC
GGTTTGACTCACGGGGATTTCCAAGTCTCCACCCCATTGACGTCAATGGGAGTTTGTTTTGGCACCAAAA
TCAACGGGACTTTCCAAAATGTCGTAACAACTCCGCCCCATTGACGCAAATGGGCGGTAGGCGTGTACGG
TGGGAGGTCTATATAAGCAGAGCTCTCTGGCTAACTAGAGAACCCACTGCTTACTGGCTTATCGAAATTA
ATACGACTCACTATAGGGAGACCCAAGCTTGGTACCGAGCTCGGATCCACTAGTAACGGCCGCCAGTGTG
CTGGAATTCGCCGCCACCATGTGCATTATGGCGCGCACCAAGGAGGTTAGCGAAGATCTGCGCAAGCGCG
TTGTGGATGCGCATAAGGCCGGCAAAGGCTATAAAACCATCAGCAAAGAGTTCGGCCTGCATCAAAGCAC
CGTGCGCCAGATTGTGTATAAGTGGCGCAAGTTCAAAACCGTGGTGACCTTACCTCGTTCAGGCCGTCCG
AGCAAAATTACCCCGACCGCGCGCCGTTTAATAGTGCGCGAAGTGACCAAAGAACCTCGCGTGACCAGCA
AACAACTGAAGGCGTGCCTGACCTTAGCGAACGTGGATGTGCATGAAAGCACCATTCGCCGCACCCTGAA
TAGCAACGGCGTGTATGGCCGTGTTGCACGTCGCAAGCCTCTGTTAAGCCCGAAAAACATTGCGGATCGC
CTGCAGTTTGCGAAAGATCATGTGGACAAACCGGAGGGCTATTGGAAAAACGTGCTGTGGACCGATGAAG
CGAAGATCGAACTGTTCGGCCTGAACGAGGAACGCTACATTTGGCGCAAGAAAAACACCGCCTTCCAGCA
TAAAAACCTGATCCCGAGCGTGAAACATGGCGGTGGTAGCGTTTTAGTGTGGGCGTGCTTTGCGGCGTCA
GGTCCTGGTCGTTTAGCGATTATTGACGGCACCATGAACAGCGAACTGTATCAGCGCATTCTGAAGGAAA
ACGTGAAAACCAGCGTGCGCGAGCTGAACTTAAAGCGCCAGTGGGTGATGCAGCAGGACAACGATCCTAA
ACATACCAGCCGCAGCACCAAAGAGTGGCTGAAGAAGAACAAAGTGAACGTGCTGGAGTGGCCTTCACAA
AGCCCTGACTTAAACCCGATCGAGATGCTGTGGAAAGATCTGAAACGCGCGGTGCATGTTCGTAAGCCTA
CCAACATTCAGGAACTGAAGCTGTTTTGCATGGAAGAATGGGCGAAGATTCCTCCTTCACGTTGCGCCGG
TCTGATTAACAGCTATCGCAAACGCCTGGTTGCGGTTATAGCGGCACAAGGCGGTCATACCAAGTATTGA
TGAGCGGCCGCTCGAGCATGCATCTAGAGGGCCCTATTCTATAGTGTCACCTAAATGCTAGAGCTCGCTG
ATCAGCCTCGACTGTGCCTTCTAGTTGCCAGCCATCTGTTGTTTGCCCCTCCCCCGTGCCTTCCTTGACC
CTGGAAGGTGCCACTCCCACTGTCCTTTCCTAATAAAATGAGGAAATTGCATCGCATTGTCTGAGTAGGT
GTCATTCTATTCTGGGGGGTGGGGTGGGGCAGGACAGCAAGGGGGAGGATTGGGAAGACAATAGCAGGCA
TGCTGGGGATGCGGTGGGCTCTATGGCTTCTGAGGCGGAAAGAACCAGCTGGGGCTCTAGGGGGTATCCC
C
[124 nt withheld, positions 2102-2225]
C
[91 nt withheld, positions 2227-2317]
A
[49 nt withheld, positions 2319-2367]
CCTTTGACGTTGGAGTCCACGTTCTTT
[37 nt withheld, positions 2395-2431]
ACCCTATCTCGGTCTATTCTTTTGATTTATAAGGGATTTTGCCGATTTCGGCCTATTGGTTAAAAAATGA
GCTGATTTAACAAAAATTTAACGCGAATTAATTCTGTGGAATGTGTGTCAGTTAGGGTGTGGAAAGTCCC
CAGGCTCCCCAGCAGGCAGAAGTATGCAAAGCATGCATCTCAATTAGTCAGCAACCAGGTGTGGAAAGTC
CCCAGGCTCCCCAGCAGGCAGAAGTATGCAAAGCATGCATCTCAATTAGTCAGCAACCATAGTCCCGCCC
CTAACTCCGCCCATCCCGCCCCTAACTCCGCCCAGTTCCGCCCATTCTCCGCCCCATGGCTGACTAATTT
TTTTTATTTATGCAGAGGCCGAGGCCGCCTCTGCCTCTGAGCTATTCCAGAAGTAGTGAGGAGGCTTTTT
TGGAGGCCTAGGCTTTTGCAAAAAGCTCCCCGAAATGACCGACCAAGCGACGCCCAACCTGCCATCACGA
GATTTCGATTCCACCGCCGCCTTCTATGAAAGGTTGGGCTTCGGAATCGTTTTCCGGGACGCCGGCTGGA
TGATCCTCCAGCGCGGGGATCTCATGCTGGAGTTCTTCGCCCACCCCAACTTGTTTATTGCAGCTTATAA
TGGTTACAAATAAAGCAATAGCATCACAAATTTCACAAATAAAGCATTTTTTTCACTGCATTCTAGTTGT
GGTTTGTCCAAACTCATCAATGTATCTTATCATGTCTGTATACCGTCGACCTCTAGCTAGAGCTTGGCGT
AATCATGGTCATAGCTGTTTCCTGTGTGAAATTGTTATCCGCTCACAATTCCACACAACATACGAGCCGG
AAGCATAAAGTGTAAAGCCTGGGGTGCCTAATGAGTGAGCTAACTCACATTAATTGCGTTGCGCTCACTG
CCCGCTTTCCAGTCGGGAAACCTGTCGTGCCAGCTGCATTAATGAATCGGCCAACGCGCGGGGAGAGGCG
GTTTGCGTATTGGGCGCTCTTCCGCTTCCTCGCTCACTGACTCGCTGCGCTCGGTCGTTCGGCTGCGGCG
AGCGGTATCAGCTCACTCAAAGGCGGTAATACGGTTATCCACAGAATCAGGGGATAACGCAGGAAAGAAC
ATGTGAGCAAAAGGCCAGCAAAAGGCCAGGAACCGTAAAAAGGCCGCGTTGCTGGCGTTTTTCCATAGGC
TCCGCCCCCCTGACGAGCATCACAAAAATCGACGCTCAAGTCAGAGGTGGCGAAACCCGACAGGACTATA
AAGATACCAGGCGTTTCCCCCTGGAAGCTCCCTCGTGCGCTCTCCTGTTCCGACCCTGCCGCTTACCGGA
TACCTGTCCGCCTTTCTCCCTTCGGGAAGCGTGGCGCTTTCTCATAGCTCACGCTGTAGGTATCTCAGTT
CGGTGTAGGTCGTTCGCTCCAAGCTGGGCTGTGTGCACGAACCCCCCGTTCAGCCCGACCGCTGCGCCTT
ATCCGGTAACTATCGTCTTGAGTCCAACCCGGTAAGACACGACTTATCGCCACTGGCAGCAGCCACTGGT
AACAGGATTAGCAGAGCGAGGTATGTAGGCGGTGCTACAGAGTTCTTGAAGTGGTGGCCTAACTACGGCT
ACACTAGAAGAACAGTATTTGGTATCTGCGCTCTGCTGAAGCCAGTTACCTTCGGAAAAAGAGTTGGTAG
CTCTTGATCCGGCAAACAAACCACCGCTGGTAGCGGTGGTTTTTTTGTTTGCAAGCAGCAGATTACGCGC
AGAAAAAAAGGATCTCAAGAAGATCCTTTGATCTTTTCTACGGGGTCTGACGCTCAGTGGAACGAAAACT
CACGTTAAGGGATTTTGGTCATGAGATTATCAAAAAGGATCTTCACCTAGATCCTTTTAAATTAAAAATG
AAGTTTTAAATCAATCTAAAGTATATATGAGTAAACTTGGTCTGACAGTTACCAATGCTTAATCAGTGAG
GCACCTATCTCAGCGATCTGTCTATTTCGTTCATCCATAGTTGCCTGACTCCCCGTCGTGTAGATAACTA
CGATACGGGAGGGCTTACCATCTGGCCCCAGTGCTGCAATGATACCGCGAGACCCACGCTCACCGGCTCC
AGATTTATCAGCAATAAACCAGCCAGCCGGAAGGGCCGAGCGCAGAAGTGGTCCTGCAACTTTATCCGCC
TCCATCCAGTCTATTAATTGTTGCCGGGAAGCTAGAGTAAGTAGTTCGCCAGTTAATAGTTTGCGCAACG
TTGTTGCCATTGCTACAGGCATCGTGGTGTCACGCTCGTCGTTTGGTATGGCTTCATTCAGCTCCGGTTC
CCAACGATCAAGGCGAGTTACATGATCCCCCATGTTGTGCAAAAAAGCGGTTAGCTCCTTCGGTCCTCCG
ATCGTTGTCAGAAGTAAGTTGGCCGCAGTGTTATCACTCATGGTTATGGCAGCACTGCATAATTCTCTTA
CTGTCATGCCATCCGTAAGATGCTTTTCTGTGACTGGTGAGTACTCAACCAAGTCATTCTGAGAATAGTG
TATGCGGCGACCGAGTTGCTCTTGCCCGGCGTCAATACGGGATAATACCGCGCCACATAGCAGAACTTTA
AAAGTGCTCATCATTGGAAAACGTTCTTCGGGGCGAAAACTCTCAAGGATCTTACCGCTGTTGAGATCCA
GTTCGATGTAACCCACTCGTGCACCCAACTGATCTTCAGCATCTTTTACTTTCACCAGCGTTTCTGGGTG
AGCAAAAACAGGAAGGCAAAATGCCGCAAAAAAGGGAATAAGGGCGACACGGAAATGTTGAATACTCATA
CTCTTCCTTTTTCAATATTATTGAAGCATTTATCAGGGTTATTGTCTCATGAGCGGATACATATTTGAAT
GTATTTAGAAAAATAAACAAATAGGGGTTCCGCGCACATTTCCCCGAAAAGTGCCACCTGACGTCGACGG
ATCGGGAGATCTCCCGATCCCCTATGGTGCACTCTCAGTACAATCTGCTCTGATGCCGCATAGTTAAGCC
AGTATCTGCTCCCTGCTTGTGTGTTGGAGGTCGCTGAGTAGTGCGCGAGCAAAATTTAAGCTACAACAAG
GCAAGGCTTGACCGACAATTGCATGAAGAATCTGCTTAGGGTTAGGCGTTTTGCGCTGCTTCGCGATGTA
CGGGCCAGATATACGCGTT
